Addgene plasmid #234466: pRsetB-RoTq-Off
Purpose: Bacterial expression vector for RoTq-Off
Depositing lab: Gary Yellen. Depositing organization: Harvard Medical School. Publication: Mechanism and application of thiol-disulfide redox biosensors with a fluorescence-lifetime readout. Rosen PC, Glaser A, Martinez-Francois JR, Lim DC, Brooks DJ, Fu P, Kim E, Kern D, Yellen G. Proc Natl Acad Sci U S A. 2025 May 13;122(19):e2503978122. doi: 10.1073/pnas.2503978122. Epub 2025 May 6. PubMed 40327692.
Backbone
  Vector backbone: pRsetB
  Vector type: Bacterial Expression
Growth in bacteria
  Bacterial resistance: Kanamycin, 50 μg/mL
  Growth temperature: 37°C
  Growth strain: DH5alpha
  Copy number: Unknown
Gene/Insert
  Gene/Insert name: RoTq-Off
  Tag / fusion protein: 7xHis (N terminal on backbone)
Terms and licenses: Academic/Nonprofit Terms; Industry Terms: Not Available to Industry
How to cite: pRsetB-RoTq-Off was a gift from Gary Yellen (Addgene plasmid # 234466 ; http://n2t.net/addgene:234466 ; RRID:Addgene_234466)
