[The description below was written by a language model from this plasmid's Addgene catalogue record and pLannotate feature annotations shown in this document.]
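Description:
pRsetB-RoTq-Off is a compact (about 3.0 kb) bacterial expression plasmid built on the pRsetB backbone and used to produce RoTq-Off in E. coli. The associated publication title indicates that RoTq-Off belongs to a family of thiol-disulfide redox biosensors read out by fluorescence lifetime. The plasmid is maintained through a high-copy ColE1/pUC-type origin and selected with kanamycin. Resistance comes from a Tn5 aminoglycoside phosphotransferase (NeoR/KanR) coding sequence driven by the bla (AmpR) promoter. Automated annotation also picks up short fragments of an M13/f1 phage origin, an RSF origin and lacI. These are partial matches, likely backbone remnants rather than functional elements. No complete lac repressor gene or lac operator is annotated.

The expression cassette consists of a T7 promoter followed by the phage T7 gene 10 ribosome binding site, so transcription depends on a host strain that supplies T7 RNA polymerase. The open reading frame begins with an N-terminal histidine tag contributed by the backbone. The catalogue lists this tag as 7xHis, and the annotation detects it as a short match to a His-containing composite tag. The tag allows metal-affinity purification of the protein. The sensor coding region is annotated as most similar to mTurquoise-146G, a monomeric cyan fluorescent protein derived from Aequorea victoria, which suggests that RoTq-Off is an engineered mTurquoise-family variant. The record does not list the specific mutations that confer redox sensitivity or define the "Off" behaviour. No T7 terminator is annotated downstream of the insert. The construct is suited to recombinant production and purification of the sensor protein for in vitro characterisation.
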