Features (pLannotate 1.2.2; 10 found; start..end, strand, type, name):
     32..165     +  rep_origin     RSF ori (fragment): Plasmids containing the RSF 1030 origin of replication can be propagated in E. coli cells that contain additional plasmids with compatible origins.
    167..220     +  CDS            lacI (fragment): lac repressor; lacI; The lac repressor binds to the lac operator to inhibit transcription in E. coli. This inhibition can be relieved by adding lactose or isopropyl-β-D-thiogalactopyranoside (IPTG).
    240..258     +  promoter       T7 promoter: promoter for bacteriophage T7 RNA polymerase
    290..312     +  RBS            RBS: efficient ribosome binding site from bacteriophage T7 gene 10 (Olins and Rangwala, 1989)
    332..350     +  CDS            capTEV™ (fragment): composite tag for in vivo biotinylation, TEV protease cleavage, and 6xHis tagging
    359..1078    +  CDS            mTurquoise-146G: mTurquoise-146G is a fluorescent protein published in 2012, derived from Aequorea victoria. It is reported to be a monomer.
   1099..1323    +  rep_origin     M13 ori (fragment) (sequence partly withheld): M13 bacteriophage origin of replication; arrow indicates direction of (+) strand synthesis
   1349..1453    +  promoter       AmpR promoter: bla
   1454..2248    +  CDS            NeoR/KanR: aminoglycoside phosphotransferase from Tn5; aph(3')-II (or nptII); confers resistance to neomycin, kanamycin, and G418 (Geneticin®)
   2419..3007    +  rep_origin     ori: high-copy-number ColE1/pMB1/pBR322/pUC origin of replication
>Addgene plasmid #234466 | pRsetB-RoTq-Off | addgene full sequence | sequence record 471782 | Addgene NGS Result
CCTTTTTACGGTTCCTGGCCTTTTGCTGGCCTTTTGCTCACATGTTCTTTCCTGCGTTATCCCCTGATTC
TGTGGATAACCGTATTACCGCCTTTGAGTGAGCTGATACCGCTCGCCGCAGCCGAACGACCGAGCGCAGC
GAGTCAGTGAGCGAGGAAGCGGAAGAGCGCCCAATACGCAAACCGCCTCTCCCCGCGCGTTGGCCGATTC
ATTAATGCAGGATCTCGATCCCGCGAAATTAATACGACTCACTATAGGGAGACCACAACGGTTTCCCTCT
AGAAATAATTTTGTTTAACTTTAAGAAGGAGATATACATATGAAACATCACCATCATCATCATCATGGTG
GAGCTAGCATGGTGAGCAAAGGCGAAGAACTGTTTACCGGCGTGGTGCCGATTCTGGTGGAACTGGATGG
CGATGTGAACGGCCATAAATTTAGCGTGAGCGGCGAAGGCGAAGGCGATGCGACCTATGGCAAACTGACC
CTGAAATTTATTAGCACCACCGGCAAACTGCCGGTGCCGTGGCCGACCCTGGTGACCACCCTGTCCTGGG
GCGTGCAGTGCTTTGCGCGCTATCCGGATCATATGAAACGCCATGATTTTTTTAAAAGCGCGATGCCGGA
AGGCTATGTGCAGGAACGCACCATTTTTTTTAAAGATGATGGCAACTATAAAACCCGCGCGGAAGTGAAA
TTTGAAGGCGATACCCTGGTGAACCGCATTGAACTGAAAGGCATTGATTTTAAAGAAGATGGCAACATTC
TGGGCCATAAACTGGAATATAACGGTGGGTGCGAAGATAACGTGTATATTACCGCGGATAAACAGAAAAA
CGGCATTAAAGCGAACTTTAAAATTCGCCATAACATTGAAGATGGCGGCGTGCAGCTGGCGGATCATTAT
CAGCAGAACACCCCGATTGGCGATGGCCCGGTGCTGCTGCCGGATAACCATTATCTGAGCACCTGCAGCA
AACTGAGCAAAGATCCGAACGAAAAACGCGATCATATGGTGTTTCTGGAATTTGTGACCGCGGCGGGCAT
TACCCTGGGCATGGATGAACTGTATAAATAACTCGAGGGGCCCAAGCT
[35 nt withheld, positions 1099-1133]
CCTTTGACGTTGGAGTCCACGTTCTTT
[37 nt withheld, positions 1161-1197]
ACCCTATCTCGGTCTATTCTTTTGATTTATAAGGGATTTTGCCGATTTCGGCCTATTGGTTAAAAAATGA
GCTGATTTAACAAAAATTTAACGCGAATTTTAACAAAATATTAACGCTTACAATTTAGGTGGCACTTTTC
GGGGAAATGTGCGCGGAACCCCTATTTGTTTATTTTTCTAAATACATTCAAATATGTATCCGCTCATGAG
ACAATAACCCTGATAAATGCTTCAATAATATTGAAAAAGGAAGAGTATGATTGAACAAGATGGATTGCAC
GCAGGTTCTCCGGCCGCTTGGGTGGAGAGGCTATTCGGCTATGACTGGGCACAACAGACAATCGGCTGCT
CTGATGCCGCCGTGTTCCGGCTGTCAGCGCAGGGGCGCCCGGTTCTTTTTGTCAAGACCGACCTGTCCGG
TGCCCTGAATGAACTGCAAGACGAGGCAGCGCGGCTATCGTGGCTGGCCACGACGGGCGTTCCTTGCGCA
GCTGTGCTCGACGTTGTCACTGAAGCGGGAAGGGACTGGCTGCTATTGGGCGAAGTGCCGGGGCAGGATC
TCCTGTCATCTCACCTTGCTCCTGCCGAGAAAGTATCCATCATGGCTGATGCAATGCGGCGGCTGCATAC
GCTTGATCCGGCTACCTGCCCATTCGACCACCAAGCGAAACATCGCATCGAGCGAGCACGTACTCGGATG
GAAGCCGGTCTTGTCGATCAGGATGATCTGGACGAAGAGCATCAGGGGCTCGCGCCAGCCGAACTGTTCG
CCAGGCTCAAGGCGAGCATGCCCGACGGCGAGGATCTCGTCGTGACCCATGGCGATGCCTGCTTGCCGAA
TATCATGGTGGAAAATGGCCGCTTTTCTGGATTCATCGACTGTGGCCGGCTGGGTGTGGCGGACCGCTAT
CAGGACATAGCGTTGGCTACCCGTGATATTGCTGAAGAGCTTGGCGGCGAATGGGCTGACCGCTTCCTCG
TGCTTTACGGTATCGCCGCTCCCGATTCGCAGCGCATCGCCTTCTATCGCCTTCTTGACGAGTTCTTCTG
ACTGTCAGACCAAGTTTACTCATATATACTTTAGATTGATTTAAAACTTCATTTTTAATTTAAAAGGATC
TAGGTGAAGATCCTTTTTGATAATCTCATGACCAAAATCCCTTAACGTGAGTTTTCGTTCCACTGAGCGT
CAGACCCCGTAGAAAAGATCAAAGGATCTTCTTGAGATCCTTTTTTTCTGCGCGTAATCTGCTGCTTGCA
AACAAAAAAACCACCGCTACCAGCGGTGGTTTGTTTGCCGGATCAAGAGCTACCAACTCTTTTTCCGAAG
GTAACTGGCTTCAGCAGAGCGCAGATACCAAATACTGTTCTTCTAGTGTAGCCGTAGTTAGGCCACCACT
TCAAGAACTCTGTAGCACCGCCTACATACCTCGCTCTGCTAATCCTGTTACCAGTGGCTGCTGCCAGTGG
CGATAAGTCGTGTCTTACCGGGTTGGACTCAAGACGATAGTTACCGGATAAGGCGCAGCGGTCGGGCTGA
ACGGGGGGTTCGTGCACACAGCCCAGCTTGGAGCGAACGACCTACACCGAACTGAGATACCTACAGCGTG
AGCTATGAGAAAGCGCCACGCTTCCCGAAGGGAGAAAGGCGGACAGGTATCCGGTAAGCGGCAGGGTCGG
AACAGGAGAGCGCACGAGGGAGCTTCCAGGGGGAAACGCCTGGTATCTTTATAGTCCTGTCGGGTTTCGC
CACCTCTGACTTGAGCGTCGATTTTTGTGATGCTCGTCAGGGGGGCGGAGCCTATGGAAAAACGCCAGCA
ACGCGG
